>Addgene plasmid #12295 | pCMV-HA-MyD88-I179N | addgene partial sequence | sequence record 19045 | CMV-F 5'-CGCAAATGGGCGGTAGGCGTG-3'
GTGAACCGTCAGAACGCCTGGAGACGCCATCCACGCTGTTTTGACCTCCATAGAAGACACCGGGACCGAT
CCAGCCTCCGCGGCCGGGAACGGTGCATTGGAACGCGGATTCCCCGTGCCAAGAGTGACGTAAGTACCGC
CTATAGAGTCTATAGGCCCACCCCCTTGGCTTCGTTAGAACGCGGCTACAATTAATACATAACCTTATGT
ATCATACACATACGATTTAGGTGACACTATAGAATAACATCCACTTTGCCTTTCTCTCCACAGGTGTCCA
CTCCCAGGTCCAACTGCACCTCGGTTCTATCGATATGGGCCGCATCTTTTACCCATACGATGTTCCTGAC
TATGCGGGCTATCCCTATGACGTCCCGGACTATGCAGGATCCTATCCATATGACGTTCCAGATTACGCTG
CTCAGCGCGAATTCGCGGCCGCAGCTGCAGGAGGTCCCGGCGCGGGGTCTGCGGCCCCGGTCTCCTCCAC
ATCCTCCCTTCCCCTGGCTGCTCTCAACATGCGAGTGCGGCGCCGCCTGTCTCTGTTCTTGAACGTGCGG
ACACAGGTGGCGGCCGACTGGACCGCGCTGGCGGAGGAGATGGACTTTGAGTACTTGGAGATCCGGCAAC
TGGAGACACAAGCGGACCCCACTGGCAGGCTGCTGGACGCCTGGCAGGGACGCCCTGGCGCCTCTGTAGG
CCGACTGCTCGAGCTGCTTACCAAGCTGGGCCGCGACGACGTGCTGCTGGAGCTGGGAC
