>Addgene plasmid #12295 | pCMV-HA-MyD88-I179N | addgene partial sequence | sequence record 56220 | SP6 5'-ATTTAGGTGACACTATAG-3'
GGTGTCCACTCCCAGGTCCAACTGCACCTCGGTTCTATCGATATGGGCCGCATCTTTTACCCATACGATG
TTCCTGACTATGCGGGCTATCCCTATGACGTCCCGGACTATGCAGGATCCTATCCATATGACGTTCCAGA
TTACGCTGCTCAGCGCGAATTCGCGGCCGCAGCTGCAGGAGGTCCCGGCGCGGGGTCTGCGGCCCCGGTC
TCCTCCACATCCTCCCTTCCCCTGGCTGCTCTCAACATGCGAGTGCGGCGCCGCCTGTCTCTGTTCTTGA
ACGTGCGGACACAGGTGGCGGCCGACTGGACCGCGCTGGCGGAGGAGATGGACTTTGAGTACTTGGAGAT
CCGGCAACTGGAGACACAAGCGGACCCCACTGGCAGGCTGCTGGACGCCTGGCAGGGACGCCCTGGCGCC
TCTGTAGGCCGACTGCTCGAGCTGCTTACCAAGCTGGGCCGCGACGACGTGCTGCTGGAGCTGGGACCCA
GCATTGAGGAGGATTGCCAAAAGTATATCTTGAAGCAGCAGCAGGAGGAGGCTGAGAAGCCTTTACAGGT
GGCCGCTGTAGACAGCAGTGTCCCACGGACAGCAGAGCTGGCGGGCATCACCACACTTGATGACCCCCTG
GGGCATATGCCTGAGCGTTTCGATGCCTTCATCTGCTATTGCCCCAGCGACATCCAGTTTGTGCAGGAGA
TGAACCGGCAACTGGAACAGACAAACTATCGACTGAAGTTGTGTGTGTCTGACCGCGATGTCCTGCCTGG
CACCTGTGTCTGGTCTATTGCTAGTGAGCTCATCGAAAAGAGGTGCCGCCGGATGGTGGTGGTTGTCTCT
GATGATTACCTGCAGAGCAAGGAATGTGACTTCCAGA
