[The description below was written by a language model from this plasmid's Addgene catalogue record.]
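Description:
pCMV-HA-MyD88-I179N is a mammalian expression plasmid built on a pCMV backbone of about 4.7 kb. It carries an 891 bp human MYD88 coding insert placed between NotI and SalI sites, both of which remain intact. The plasmid is maintained in E. coli at high copy number under ampicillin selection. The record does not specify the replication origin or list any mammalian selection marker. No feature table is provided, so the promoter is inferred only from the backbone name, which points to the cytomegalovirus immediate-early promoter commonly used for strong constitutive expression in transfected mammalian cells.

The encoded protein is MyD88, the adapter that couples most Toll-like receptors and IL-1 family receptors to downstream signalling. An HA epitope supplied by the backbone is fused to its N terminus, allowing detection or immunoprecipitation with anti-HA antibodies. The insert carries the point mutation I179N. Repository sequencing indicates that the insert begins at residue 15 relative to the current reference sequence for MyD88 isoform 2. Under that reference numbering, the same substitution is designated I192N, which matters when comparing this construct with other annotations.

The associated publication concerns Toll-like receptor:adapter interactions revealed by germ-line mutagenesis. This suggests the plasmid serves to express the tagged mutant adapter in cultured cells and to compare its receptor binding or signalling behaviour with that of wild-type MyD88. The record does not describe the specific assays.
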