Addgene plasmid #12295: pCMV-HA-MyD88-I179N
Depositing lab: Bruce Beutler. Depositing organization: Scripps California (The Scripps Research Institute). Publication: Details of Toll-like receptor:adapter interaction revealed by germ-line mutagenesis. Jiang Z, Georgel P, Li C, Choe J, Crozat K, Rutschmann S, Du X, Bigby T, Mudd S, Sovath S, Wilson IA, Olson A, Beutler B. Proc Natl Acad Sci U S A. 2006 Jul 18. 103(29):10961-6. 10.1073/pnas.0603804103 PubMed 16832055.
Backbone
  Vector backbone: pCMV
  Backbone size w/o insert (bp): 4700
  Vector type: Mammalian Expression
Growth in bacteria
  Bacterial resistance: Ampicillin, 100 μg/mL
  Growth temperature: 37°C
  Growth strain: DH5alpha
  Copy number: High Copy
Gene/Insert
  Gene/Insert name: MyD88
  Species: H. sapiens (human)
  Insert size (bp): 891
  Mutation: I179N
  Entrez Gene: MYD88 (a.k.a. IMD68, MYD88D, WM1)
  Tag / fusion protein: HA (N terminal on backbone)
  Cloning method: Restriction Enzyme; 5′ cloning site Not I (not destroyed); 3′ cloning site Sal I (not destroyed)
  Sequencing primers: 5′ ggatcctatccatatgacgtt
Terms and licenses: Academic/Nonprofit Terms; Industry Terms: Not Available to Industry
Depositor comments: Addgene's sequencing results indicate the MyD88 insert starts at aa15 when compared to GenBank reference sequence NP_002459.2 (MyD88 isoform 2). When numbered according to this reference sequence, the MyD88 mutation is I192N.
How to cite: pCMV-HA-MyD88-I179N was a gift from Bruce Beutler (Addgene plasmid # 12295 ; http://n2t.net/addgene:12295 ; RRID:Addgene_12295)
